Addgene plasmid #14066: p1DT (chicken beta 1 integrin)
Depositing lab: Richard Hynes. Depositing organization: Massachusetts Institute of Technology. Publication: Structure of integrin, a glycoprotein involved in the transmembrane linkage between fibronectin and actin. Tamkun JW, DeSimone DW, Fonda D, Patel RS, Buck C, Horwitz AF, Hynes RO. Cell. 1986 Jul 18. 46(2):271-82. 10.1016/0092-8674(86)90744-0 PubMed 3487386.
Backbone
  Vector backbone: pECE
  Backbone size w/o insert (bp): 2900
  Vector type: Mammalian Expression
Growth in bacteria
  Bacterial resistance: Ampicillin, 100 μg/mL
  Growth temperature: 37°C
  Growth strain: DH5alpha
  Copy number: Unknown
Gene/Insert
  Gene/Insert name: Chicken Beta 1 Integrin
  Species: G. gallus (chicken)
  Insert size (bp): 3145
  GenBank ID: M14049
  Entrez Gene: ITGB1
  Cloning method: Restriction Enzyme; 3′ cloning site EcoRI (not destroyed)
  Sequencing primers: 5′ N/A; 3′ N/A
Terms and licenses: Academic/Nonprofit Terms; Industry Terms: Not Available to Industry
How to cite: p1DT (chicken beta 1 integrin) was a gift from Richard Hynes (Addgene plasmid # 14066 ; http://n2t.net/addgene:14066 ; RRID:Addgene_14066)
