[The description below was written by a language model from this plasmid's Addgene catalogue record.]
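Description:
p1DT (chicken beta 1 integrin) is a mammalian expression plasmid built on the pECE backbone, recorded as about 2.9 kb without insert. It carries a cDNA of roughly 3.1 kb for the chicken (Gallus gallus) integrin beta 1 subunit, the product of the ITGB1 gene. The plasmid is propagated in standard E. coli cloning strains under ampicillin selection, and its copy number is listed as unknown. The insert was placed by restriction enzyme cloning, with an EcoRI site retained at the 3′ junction. The 5′ cloning site is not given.

The catalogue fields do not name the promoter, polyadenylation signal, bacterial origin of replication or any mammalian selection marker, and no feature table accompanies the entry, so the regulatory context of the insert cannot be described beyond its classification as a mammalian expression vector. No epitope tags, fusion partners or reporters are listed, which suggests the insert encodes the untagged native protein, although the record does not say so explicitly.

Integrin beta 1 is a transmembrane glycoprotein that pairs with alpha subunits to form receptors for extracellular matrix proteins. The associated publication describes the structure of integrin as a link between extracellular fibronectin and the intracellular actin cytoskeleton. The plasmid would therefore suit expressing the avian beta 1 subunit in cultured mammalian cells for work on cell adhesion, matrix binding and cytoskeletal linkage, or serve as a source of the chicken ITGB1 cDNA for subcloning. The record does not state a specific intended application.
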