>Addgene plasmid #14066 | p1DT (chicken beta 1 integrin) | addgene partial sequence | sequence record 20294 | SV40pro-F 5'-TATTTATGCAGAGGCCGAGG-3'
AAGTAGTGAAGAGGCTTTTTTGGAGGAGATCTAAGCTTGTCGACGGTACCCCGGGGAATTCCCGCGGAGC
GAGGCCACGCCGTGCCCAGCGCAGCTCCTGGGGCAGAGCCGGAGCCGGGCGGGCCGGAGCGCGCCCCCTG
GCAGGAGCGGCGCCGCGGCCATGGCCGAGACTAATTTAACATTGCTCACGTGGGCTGGCATTCTCTGTTG
CTTGATATGGAGTGGATCTGCTCAGCAAGGTGGAAGTGACTGCATAAAAGCCAACGCAAAATCATGTGGG
GAATGTATACAGGCAGGACCAAACTGTGGTTGGTGTAAAAAAACAGACTTTCTGCAAGAAGGAGAACCAA
CATCTGCCCGATGCGATGACTTGGCAGCGCTGAAGAGTAAAGGCTGTCCTGAGCAAGATATAGAAAATCC
CAGAGGTAGCAAACGTGTGCTTGAAGATAGAGAAGTAACAAATCGTAAGATAGGTGCTGCAGAGAAGCTG
AAACCAGAGGCCATTACACAGATCCAGCCACAAAAATTAGTACTGCAACTAAGAGTCGGGGAACCGCAAA
CATTTTCATTACAATTTAAGAGAGCTGAAGATTACCCCATTGACCTTTATTATCTTATGGACCTCTCCTA
TTCTATGAAAGATGATTTAGAGAATGTGAAAAGCCTTGGCACAGCTCTGATGCGTGAAATGGAAAAAATA
ACCTCAGATTTT
